Addgene plasmid #176764: pEE007
Purpose: Encodes codon optimized putative thermophilic PET hydrolase enzyme for bacterial expression
Depositing lab: Gregg Beckham. Depositing organization: National Laboratory of the Rockies (NLR). Publication: Sourcing thermotolerant poly(ethylene terephthalate) hydrolase scaffolds from natural diversity. Erickson E, Gado JE, Avilan L, Bratti F, Brizendine RK, Cox PA, Gill R, Graham R, Kim DJ, Konig G, Michener WE, Poudel S, Ramirez KJ, Shakespeare TJ, Zahn M, Boyd ES, Payne CM, DuBois JL, Pickford AR, Beckham GT, McGeehan JE. Nat Commun. 2022 Dec 21;13(1):7850. doi: 10.1038/s41467-022-35237-x. PubMed 36543766.
Backbone
  Vector backbone: pET21b(+)
  Backbone manufacturer: EMD Biosciences
  Backbone size w/o insert (bp): 5366
  Vector type: Bacterial Expression
Growth in bacteria
  Bacterial resistance: Ampicillin, 100 μg/mL
  Growth temperature: 37°C
  Growth strain: DH5alpha
  Copy number: High Copy
Gene/Insert
  Gene/Insert name: 103 (alt name: Environmental sample GxsBSedJan11_10003667)
  Species: Environmental sample
  Insert size (bp): 1488
  Promoter: T7
  Tag / fusion protein: 6xHis (C terminal on backbone)
  Cloning method: Restriction Enzyme; 5′ cloning site NdeI (unknown if destroyed); 3′ cloning site XhoI (unknown if destroyed)
  Sequencing primers: 5′ T7 For; 3′ T7 Rev
Terms and licenses: Academic/Nonprofit Terms; Industry Terms: Not Available to Industry
Depositor comments: Accession Number GxsBSedJan11_10003667
How to cite: pEE007 was a gift from Gregg Beckham (Addgene plasmid # 176764 ; http://n2t.net/addgene:176764 ; RRID:Addgene_176764)
