[The description below was written by a language model from this plasmid's Addgene catalogue record and pLannotate feature annotations shown in this document.]
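Description:
pEE007 is a bacterial expression plasmid built on the pET21b(+) backbone, carrying a codon-optimized gene for a putative thermophilic poly(ethylene terephthalate) (PET) hydrolase. The roughly 1.5 kb insert, designated "103", derives from an environmental (metagenomic) sample rather than a cultured organism and was cloned between the NdeI and XhoI sites. The full sequenced plasmid is about 6.9 kb. It is maintained in E. coli through a ColE1/pBR322-type origin accompanied by the bom region and rop gene, and is selected with ampicillin via the β-lactamase gene. An f1 origin is also present, allowing single-stranded DNA production. The short tetracycline-resistance fragments in the feature table are non-functional pBR322 remnants of the backbone.

Expression follows the standard pET arrangement: a T7 promoter immediately followed by a lac operator, then the strong T7 gene 10 ribosome binding site, the open reading frame, and the T7 terminator. The plasmid-borne lacI gene supplies repressor to keep the promoter quiet until induction with IPTG, in a host strain that provides T7 RNA polymerase. The enzyme is fused at its C terminus to the backbone-encoded 6xHis tag (which the automated annotation labels as a partial 9xHis match), enabling nickel-affinity purification. The annotation software also flags part of the insert as resembling a cholinesterase, which reflects similarity to the broader esterase family and is consistent with a candidate hydrolase, not a separate gene. A short "SET1" hit just upstream of the terminator likewise appears to be backbone sequence of T7 origin, not an added solubility tag. The construct is intended for recombinant production of this candidate enzyme as part of a survey of thermotolerant PET hydrolase scaffolds from natural sequence diversity.
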