Features (pLannotate 1.2.2; 19 found; start..end, strand, type, name):
   1004..1081    -  promoter       lacI promoter: lacI
   1089..1368    -  CDS            TcR (fragment): tetracycline efflux protein; tet; confers resistance to tetracycline
   1390..1408    +  promoter       T7 promoter: promoter for bacteriophage T7 RNA polymerase
   1409..1433    +  protein_bind   lac operator: The lac repressor binds to the lac operator to inhibit transcription in E. coli. This inhibition can be relieved by adding lactose or isopropyl-β-D-thiogalactopyranoside (IPTG). lac repressor encoded by lacI
   1448..1470    +  RBS            RBS: efficient ribosome binding site from bacteriophage T7 gene 10 (Olins and Rangwala, 1989)
   1697..2056    +  CDS            BCHE (fragment): CHLE_PIG - Experimental evidence at transcript level: Swiss-Prot protein existence level 2. Esterase with broad substrate specificity. Contributes to the inactivation of the neurotransmitter acetylcholine. Can degrade neurotoxic organophosphate esters (By similarity). From Sus scrofa (Pig).
   2975..2992    +  CDS            9xHis (fragment): 9xHis affinity tag
   3002..3051    +  CDS            SET1 (fragment): solubility-enhancement tag derived from T7 phage gene 10B
   3059..3106    +  terminator     T7 terminator: transcription terminator for bacteriophage T7 RNA polymerase
   3143..3571    +  rep_origin     f1 ori (sequence partly withheld): f1 bacteriophage origin of replication; arrow indicates direction of (+) strand synthesis
   3624..3728    +  promoter       AmpR promoter: bla
   3729..4589    +  CDS            AmpR: β-lactamase; bla; confers resistance to ampicillin, carbenicillin, and related antibiotics
   4760..5348    +  rep_origin     ori: high-copy-number ColE1/pMB1/pBR322/pUC origin of replication
   5534..5673    -  misc_feature   bom: basis of mobility region from pBR322
   5775..5966    -  CDS            rop: Rop protein, which maintains plasmids at low copy number; rop
   5983..6363    +  CDS            YPB1_ECOLX: Protein predicted: Swiss-Prot protein existence level 4. From Escherichia coli.
   6435..6726    -  CDS            TcR (fragment): tetracycline efflux protein; tet; confers resistance to tetracycline
   6741..6762    -  protein_bind   CAP binding site: CAP binding activates transcription in the presence of cAMP. E. coli catabolite activator protein
   6775..1003    -  CDS            lacI (across the origin): lac repressor; lacI; The lac repressor binds to the lac operator to inhibit transcription in E. coli. This inhibition can be relieved by adding lactose or isopropyl-β-D-thiogalactopyranoside (IPTG).
>Addgene plasmid #176764 | pEE007 | addgene full sequence | sequence record 349639 | Addgene NGS Result
GCGTATTGGGCGCCAGGGTGGTTTTTCTTTTCACCAGTGAGACGGGCAACAGCTGATTGCCCTTCACCGC
CTGGCCCTGAGAGAGTTGCAGCAAGCGGTCCACGCTGGTTTGCCCCAGCAGGCGAAAATCCTGTTTGATG
GTGGTTAACGGCGGGATATAACATGAGCTGTCTTCGGTATCGTCGTATCCCACTACCGAGATATCCGCAC
CAACGCGCAGCCCGGACTCGGTAATGGCGCGCATTGCGCCCAGCGCCATCTGATCGTTGGCAACCAGCAT
CGCAGTGGGAACGATGCCCTCATTCAGCATTTGCATGGTTTGTTGAAAACCGGACATGGCACTCCAGTCG
CCTTCCCGTTCCGCTATCGGCTGAATTTGATTGCGAGTGAGATATTTATGCCAGCCAGCCAGACGCAGAC
GCGCCGAGACAGAACTTAATGGGCCCGCTAACAGCGCGATTTGCTGGTGACCCAATGCGACCAGATGCTC
CACGCCCAGTCGCGTACCGTCTTCATGGGAGAAAATAATACTGTTGATGGGTGTCTGGTCAGAGACATCA
AGAAATAACGCCGGAACATTAGTGCAGGCAGCTTCCACAGCAATGGCATCCTGGTCATCCAGCGGATAGT
TAATGATCAGCCCACTGACGCGTTGCGCGAGAAGATTGTGCACCGCCGCTTTACAGGCTTCGACGCCGCT
TCGTTCTACCATCGACACCACCACGCTGGCACCCAGTTGATCGGCGCGAGATTTAATCGCCGCGACAATT
TGCGACGGCGCGTGCAGGGCCAGACTGGAGGTGGCAACGCCAATCAGCAACGACTGTTTGCCCGCCAGTT
GTTGTGCCACGCGGTTGGGAATGTAATTCAGCTCCGCCATCGCCGCTTCCACTTTTTCCCGCGTTTTCGC
AGAAACGTGGCTGGCCTGGTTCACCACGCGGGAAACGGTCTGATAAGAGACACCGGCATACTCTGCGACA
TCGTATAACGTTACTGGTTTCACATTCACCACCCTGAATTGACTCTCTTCCGGGCGCTATCATGCCATAC
CGCGAAAGGTTTTGCGCCATTCGATGGTGTCCGGGATCTCGACGCTCTCCCTTATGCGACTCCTGCATTA
GGAAGCAGCCCAGTAGTAGGTTGAGGCCGTTGAGCACCGCCGCCGCAAGGAATGGTGCATGCAAGGAGAT
GGCGCCCAACAGTCCCCCGGCCACGGGGCCTGCCACCATACCCACGCCGAAACAAGCGCTCATGAGCCCG
AAGTGGCGAGCCCGATCTTCCCCATCGGTGATGTCGGCGATATAGGCGCCAGCAACCGCACCTGTGGCGC
CGGTGATGCCGGCCACGATGCGTCCGGCGTAGAGGATCGAGATCTCGATCCCGCGAAATTAATACGACTC
ACTATAGGGGAATTGTGAGCGGATAACAATTCCCCTCTAGAAATAATTTTGTTTAACTTTAAGAAGGAGA
TATACATATGCAAGGCATCACTGTGCGCACCCCGCTGGGTCCGGCGTTAGGTCAAATGGAAAAAGGTGCG
ATCGCGTTCTACGGTCTGCCGTATGCTCAGGCGTCTCGTTTCGAAGCTCCACGCCCAGTAGCGGCTTGGC
CGCCAGGCGTAGGCCGTGAACGTGTTGCGTGCCCGCAGACTCCGGGTACTACCGCGCGTCTGGGTGGCTA
TATCCCGCCGCAACGTGAAGACTGTCTGGTCGCAAATCTGTTCCTGCCGCTGGAACCGCCGCCACCTGAG
GGTTTCCCGGTAATGGTGTATCTGCATGGCGGCGGTTTCACGTCTGGCTCCGCAGCAGAACCAATTTACG
GTGGACACCGTATGGCTCAGGAAGGTGTGGTTGTTGTTTCTGTTAACTACCGCCTGGGCCCGCTGGGCTT
CCTGGCTCTTCCGGCCCTGGAAAAAGAAAACCCGAAGGCAGTAGGTAACTACGGTCTGCTGGACCTGGTA
GAGGCTTTACGTTTCGTCCAGCGTCACATCCGTTACTTCGGGGGTAACCCGCAGAACGTTACTCTGTTCG
GTGAATCTGCTGGTGGCATGCTGGTCTGCACCCTTCTGGCTACCCCGGAAGCGCAGGGTCTGTTCCACAA
AGCGATTCTGCAATCCGGCGGCTGCCACCAGGTCCGCCCGCTGGAACGCGATTTCCCTTTCGGGGAACAG
TGGGCTAAAAACCTGGGGTGCTCTCCGGAGGACTTGGCTTGCCTGCGCAACCTGCCACTGTCTCGCCTGT
TCCCAACTATGGAACCGAAAGCGCCGCCGGATATCACAGCTAGCGCTTTGGGCTTCCCAAACTCCCCGTT
CAAACCGCACCTGGGCGCACTGCTGCCGGAATCCCCGACCGAGGCACTGCGTAAGGGCCAAGCTCGCGAT
ATTCCGTTGCTCGTCGGTGCTAATCTCGAAGAGCTGGCTTTCCCGGGCCTGGCTTGGCTGCTGGGTCCGC
GCCGTTGGGAAGAATTCGGTCAGCGCCTGGCGGCGCAAGGTCTTACTCAGCAGCAGCGTGAGGCATTAAA
AGGCGTTTATCAGAAACGTTTCTCCGAGCCGCGTGCCGCCTGGGGTCAAGCGCAGACTGATCTGCTTCTG
CTGTGCCCATCCCTGAAAGCAGCACGTCTGCAGGCCTCCTTCGCCCCGACCTACGCGTATCTTTTCACTT
TTCGTGTGCCAGGTTTCGAAGGCCTCGGTGCGTTCCACGGTCTGGAACTGGCGCCGCTGTTTGGCAACTT
TGAAGAAATGCCGTTCCTGCCGCTGTTCCTGAGCGCTGAAGCTCGCGAAAAAGCGGAAGCTCTCGGCAAA
CGTATGCGTCGTTACTGGGTTAGCTTCGCACGCGAAGGTGAACCGCGCTCTTGGCCGCACTGGCCTACTT
ATGAAGAGGGTTACTTGCTGCGCCTCGATGAACCGCCGGGTCTGATCCCGGATCTGTATGAAGAACGTTG
CGGTGTCCTGGAAGCGCTGGGCTTGCTGCTCGAGCACCACCACCACCACCACTGAGATCCGGCTGCTAAC
AAAGCCCGAAAGGAAGCTGAGTTGGCTGCTGCCACCGCTGAGCAATAACTAGCATAACCCCTTGGGGCCT
CTAAACGGGTCTTGAGGGGTTTTTTGCTGAAAGGAGGAACTATATCCGGATTGGCGAATGGG
[124 nt withheld, positions 3143-3266]
C
[91 nt withheld, positions 3268-3358]
A
[49 nt withheld, positions 3360-3408]
CCTTTGACGTTGGAGTCCACGTTCTTT
[37 nt withheld, positions 3436-3472]
ACCCTATCTCGGTCTATTCTTTTGATTTATAAGGGATTTTGCCGATTTCGGCCTATTGGTTAAAAAATGA
GCTGATTTAACAAAAATTTAACGCGAATTTTAACAAAATATTAACGCTTACAATTTAGGTGGCACTTTTC
GGGGAAATGTGCGCGGAACCCCTATTTGTTTATTTTTCTAAATACATTCAAATATGTATCCGCTCATGAG
ACAATAACCCTGATAAATGCTTCAATAATATTGAAAAAGGAAGAGTATGAGTATTCAACATTTCCGTGTC
GCCCTTATTCCCTTTTTTGCGGCATTTTGCCTTCCTGTTTTTGCTCACCCAGAAACGCTGGTGAAAGTAA
AAGATGCTGAAGATCAGTTGGGTGCACGAGTGGGTTACATCGAACTGGATCTCAACAGCGGTAAGATCCT
TGAGAGTTTTCGCCCCGAAGAACGTTTTCCAATGATGAGCACTTTTAAAGTTCTGCTATGTGGCGCGGTA
TTATCCCGTATTGACGCCGGGCAAGAGCAACTCGGTCGCCGCATACACTATTCTCAGAATGACTTGGTTG
AGTACTCACCAGTCACAGAAAAGCATCTTACGGATGGCATGACAGTAAGAGAATTATGCAGTGCTGCCAT
AACCATGAGTGATAACACTGCGGCCAACTTACTTCTGACAACGATCGGAGGACCGAAGGAGCTAACCGCT
TTTTTGCACAACATGGGGGATCATGTAACTCGCCTTGATCGTTGGGAACCGGAGCTGAATGAAGCCATAC
CAAACGACGAGCGTGACACCACGATGCCTGCAGCAATGGCAACAACGTTGCGCAAACTATTAACTGGCGA
ACTACTTACTCTAGCTTCCCGGCAACAATTAATAGACTGGATGGAGGCGGATAAAGTTGCAGGACCACTT
CTGCGCTCGGCCCTTCCGGCTGGCTGGTTTATTGCTGATAAATCTGGAGCCGGTGAGCGTGGGTCTCGCG
GTATCATTGCAGCACTGGGGCCAGATGGTAAGCCCTCCCGTATCGTAGTTATCTACACGACGGGGAGTCA
GGCAACTATGGATGAACGAAATAGACAGATCGCTGAGATAGGTGCCTCACTGATTAAGCATTGGTAACTG
TCAGACCAAGTTTACTCATATATACTTTAGATTGATTTAAAACTTCATTTTTAATTTAAAAGGATCTAGG
TGAAGATCCTTTTTGATAATCTCATGACCAAAATCCCTTAACGTGAGTTTTCGTTCCACTGAGCGTCAGA
CCCCGTAGAAAAGATCAAAGGATCTTCTTGAGATCCTTTTTTTCTGCGCGTAATCTGCTGCTTGCAAACA
AAAAAACCACCGCTACCAGCGGTGGTTTGTTTGCCGGATCAAGAGCTACCAACTCTTTTTCCGAAGGTAA
CTGGCTTCAGCAGAGCGCAGATACCAAATACTGTCCTTCTAGTGTAGCCGTAGTTAGGCCACCACTTCAA
GAACTCTGTAGCACCGCCTACATACCTCGCTCTGCTAATCCTGTTACCAGTGGCTGCTGCCAGTGGCGAT
AAGTCGTGTCTTACCGGGTTGGACTCAAGACGATAGTTACCGGATAAGGCGCAGCGGTCGGGCTGAACGG
GGGGTTCGTGCACACAGCCCAGCTTGGAGCGAACGACCTACACCGAACTGAGATACCTACAGCGTGAGCT
ATGAGAAAGCGCCACGCTTCCCGAAGGGAGAAAGGCGGACAGGTATCCGGTAAGCGGCAGGGTCGGAACA
GGAGAGCGCACGAGGGAGCTTCCAGGGGGAAACGCCTGGTATCTTTATAGTCCTGTCGGGTTTCGCCACC
TCTGACTTGAGCGTCGATTTTTGTGATGCTCGTCAGGGGGGCGGAGCCTATGGAAAAACGCCAGCAACGC
GGCCTTTTTACGGTTCCTGGCCTTTTGCTGGCCTTTTGCTCACATGTTCTTTCCTGCGTTATCCCCTGAT
TCTGTGGATAACCGTATTACCGCCTTTGAGTGAGCTGATACCGCTCGCCGCAGCCGAACGACCGAGCGCA
GCGAGTCAGTGAGCGAGGAAGCGGAAGAGCGCCTGATGCGGTATTTTCTCCTTACGCATCTGTGCGGTAT
TTCACACCGCAATGGTGCACTCTCAGTACAATCTGCTCTGATGCCGCATAGTTAAGCCAGTATACACTCC
GCTATCGCTACGTGACTGGGTCATGGCTGCGCCCCGACACCCGCCAACACCCGCTGACGCGCCCTGACGG
GCTTGTCTGCTCCCGGCATCCGCTTACAGACAAGCTGTGACCGTCTCCGGGAGCTGCATGTGTCAGAGGT
TTTCACCGTCATCACCGAAACGCGCGAGGCAGCTGCGGTAAAGCTCATCAGCGTGGTCGTGAAGCGATTC
ACAGATGTCTGCCTGTTCATCCGCGTCCAGCTCGTTGAGTTTCTCCAGAAGCGTTAATGTCTGGCTTCTG
ATAAAGCGGGCCATGTTAAGGGCGGTTTTTTCCTGTTTGGTCACTGATGCCTCCGTGTAAGGGGGATTTC
TGTTCATGGGGGTAATGATACCGATGAAACGAGAGAGGATGCTCACGATACGGGTTACTGATGATGAACA
TGCCCGGTTACTGGAACGTTGTGAGGGTAAACAACTGGCGGTATGGATGCGGCGGGACCAGAGAAAAATC
ACTCAGGGTCAATGCCAGCGCTTCGTTAATACAGATGTAGGTGTTCCACAGGGTAGCCAGCAGCATCCTG
CGATGCAGATCCGGAACATAATGGTGCAGGGCGCTGACTTCCGCGTTTCCAGACTTTACGAAACACGGAA
ACCGAAGACCATTCATGTTGTTGCTCAGGTCGCAGACGTTTTGCAGCAGCAGTCGCTTCACGTTCGCTCG
CGTATCGGTGATTCATTCTGCTAACCAGTAAGGCAACCCCGCCAGCCTAGCCGGGTCCTCAACGACAGGA
GCACGATCATGCGCACCCGTGGGGCCGCCATGCCGGCGATAATGGCCTGCTTCTCGCCGAAACGTTTGGT
GGCGGGACCAGTGACGAAGGCTTGAGCGAGGGCGTGCAAGATTCCGAATACCGCAAGCGACAGGCCGATC
ATCGTCGCGCTCCAGCGAAAGCGGTCCTCGCCGAAAATGACCCAGAGCGCTGCCGGCACCTGTCCTACGA
GTTGCATGATAAAGAAGACAGTCATAAGTGCGGCGACGATAGTCATGCCCCGCGCCCACCGGAAGGAGCT
GACTGGGTTGAAGGCTCTCAAGGGCATCGGTCGAGATCCCGGTGCCTAATGAGTGAGCTAACTTACATTA
ATTGCGTTGCGCTCACTGCCCGCTTTCCAGTCGGGAAACCTGTCGTGCCAGCTGCATTAATGAATCGGCC
AACGCGCGGGGAGAGGCGGTTT
