>Addgene plasmid #176764 | pEE007 | depositor partial sequence | sequence record 342583 | Insert (including NdeI and XhoI sites)
CATATGCAAGGCATCACTGTGCGCACCCCGCTGGGTCCGGCGTTAGGTCAAATGGAAAAAGGTGCGATCG
CGTTCTACGGTCTGCCGTATGCTCAGGCGTCTCGTTTCGAAGCTCCACGCCCAGTAGCGGCTTGGCCGCC
AGGCGTAGGCCGTGAACGTGTTGCGTGCCCGCAGACTCCGGGTACTACCGCGCGTCTGGGTGGCTATATC
CCGCCGCAACGTGAAGACTGTCTGGTCGCAAATCTGTTCCTGCCGCTGGAACCGCCGCCACCTGAGGGTT
TCCCGGTAATGGTGTATCTGCATGGCGGCGGTTTCACGTCTGGCTCCGCAGCAGAACCAATTTACGGTGG
ACACCGTATGGCTCAGGAAGGTGTGGTTGTTGTTTCTGTTAACTACCGCCTGGGCCCGCTGGGCTTCCTG
GCTCTTCCGGCCCTGGAAAAAGAAAACCCGAAGGCAGTAGGTAACTACGGTCTGCTGGACCTGGTAGAGG
CTTTACGTTTCGTCCAGCGTCACATCCGTTACTTCGGGGGTAACCCGCAGAACGTTACTCTGTTCGGTGA
ATCTGCTGGTGGCATGCTGGTCTGCACCCTTCTGGCTACCCCGGAAGCGCAGGGTCTGTTCCACAAAGCG
ATTCTGCAATCCGGCGGCTGCCACCAGGTCCGCCCGCTGGAACGCGATTTCCCTTTCGGGGAACAGTGGG
CTAAAAACCTGGGGTGCTCTCCGGAGGACTTGGCTTGCCTGCGCAACCTGCCACTGTCTCGCCTGTTCCC
AACTATGGAACCGAAAGCGCCGCCGGATATCACAGCTAGCGCTTTGGGCTTCCCAAACTCCCCGTTCAAA
CCGCACCTGGGCGCACTGCTGCCGGAATCCCCGACCGAGGCACTGCGTAAGGGCCAAGCTCGCGATATTC
CGTTGCTCGTCGGTGCTAATCTCGAAGAGCTGGCTTTCCCGGGCCTGGCTTGGCTGCTGGGTCCGCGCCG
TTGGGAAGAATTCGGTCAGCGCCTGGCGGCGCAAGGTCTTACTCAGCAGCAGCGTGAGGCATTAAAAGGC
GTTTATCAGAAACGTTTCTCCGAGCCGCGTGCCGCCTGGGGTCAAGCGCAGACTGATCTGCTTCTGCTGT
GCCCATCCCTGAAAGCAGCACGTCTGCAGGCCTCCTTCGCCCCGACCTACGCGTATCTTTTCACTTTTCG
TGTGCCAGGTTTCGAAGGCCTCGGTGCGTTCCACGGTCTGGAACTGGCGCCGCTGTTTGGCAACTTTGAA
GAAATGCCGTTCCTGCCGCTGTTCCTGAGCGCTGAAGCTCGCGAAAAAGCGGAAGCTCTCGGCAAACGTA
TGCGTCGTTACTGGGTTAGCTTCGCACGCGAAGGTGAACCGCGCTCTTGGCCGCACTGGCCTACTTATGA
AGAGGGTTACTTGCTGCGCCTCGATGAACCGCCGGGTCTGATCCCGGATCTGTATGAAGAACGTTGCGGT
GTCCTGGAAGCGCTGGGCTTGCTGCTCGAG
